Addgene plasmid #198377: pBZS-YP_009701829
Purpose: Express YP_009701829 in bacterial cells.
Depositing lab: Takashi Ito. Depositing organization: Kyushu University. Publication: Identification, expression, and purification of DNA cytosine 5-methyltransferases with short recognition sequences. Miura F, Miura M, Shibata Y, Furuta Y, Miyamura K, Ino Y, Bayoumi AMA, Oba U, Ito T. BMC Biotechnol. 2022 Nov 4;22(1):33. doi: 10.1186/s12896-022-00765-3. PubMed 36333700.
Backbone
  Vector backbone: pBZS
  Vector type: Bacterial Expression
Growth in bacteria
  Bacterial resistance: Ampicillin, 100 μg/mL
  Growth temperature: 37°C
  Growth strain: NEB T7 Express
  Copy number: Unknown
Gene/Insert
  Gene/Insert name: YP_009701829
  Entrez Gene: CVA-1_407L (a.k.a. F8205_gp332, PBCVCVA1_407L)
Terms and licenses: Academic/Nonprofit Terms; Industry Terms: Not Available to Industry
How to cite: pBZS-YP_009701829 was a gift from Takashi Ito (Addgene plasmid # 198377 ; http://n2t.net/addgene:198377 ; RRID:Addgene_198377)
