[The description below was written by a language model from this plasmid's Addgene catalogue record and pLannotate feature annotations shown in this document.]
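Description:
pBZS-YP_009701829 is a 5,495-nt bacterial expression plasmid built on the pBZS backbone for producing the protein YP_009701829 in E. coli. The insert corresponds to the gene CVA-1_407L (also listed as PBCVCVA1_407L). The associated publication concerns the identification, expression and purification of DNA cytosine 5-methyltransferases with short recognition sequences, so the insert is presumably one of the candidate enzymes from that work, although the record does not state its specificity. The plasmid is maintained through a ColE1/pMB1-type origin, accompanied by the pBR322 bom region and only a fragment of rop. It is selected with ampicillin via the bla gene under its own promoter. The catalogue lists the copy number as unknown.

Expression is driven by the araBAD promoter, with the divergently transcribed araC regulator carried on the same plasmid, giving tight, L-arabinose-inducible control. This kind of regulation is useful for proteins, such as DNA-modifying enzymes, that may be poorly tolerated by the host. Downstream of the promoter, the annotation detects a short fragment matching a His-tag-containing composite tag, then the T7 gene 10 leader, which promotes efficient translation, and then an Xpress epitope with its enterokinase cleavage site. The unannotated stretch that follows, about 1 kb, is where the YP_009701829 coding sequence would be expected to lie, though the feature table does not label it. Next comes a fragment of Staphylococcus aureus protein A, whose immunoglobulin-binding domains probably serve as a C-terminal affinity handle for IgG-based purification, although the record does not confirm the reading frame or the intended use of this fragment. Transcription ends at the rrnB T1 and T2 terminators, preceded by the 5S rRNA segment.

The construct is suited to inducible expression and affinity purification of the encoded protein.
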