Features (pLannotate 1.2.2; 14 found; start..end, strand, type, name):
      1..285     +  promoter       araBAD promoter: araBAD; promoter of the L-arabinose operon of E. coli; the araC regulatory gene is transcribed in the opposite direction (Guzman et al., 1995)
    331..351     +  CDS            capTEV™ (fragment): composite tag for in vivo biotinylation, TEV protease cleavage, and 6xHis tagging
    352..384     +  CDS            T7 tag (gene 10 leader): leader peptide from bacteriophage T7 gene 10 promotes efficient translation in E. coli
    388..411     +  CDS            Xpress™ tag: Xpress™ epitope tag, including an enterokinase recognition and cleavage site
   1474..1938    +  CDS            spa (fragment): SPA_STAAU - Experimental evidence at protein level: Swiss-Prot protein existence level 1. Plays a role in the inhibition of the host innate and adaptive immune responses. Possesses five immunoglobulin-binding domains that capture both the fragment crystallizable region (Fc region) and the Fab region (part of Ig that identifies antigen) of immunoglobulins (By similarity). In turn, Staphylococcus aureus is protected from phagocytic killing via inhibition of Ig Fc region. In addition, the host elicited B-cell response is prevented due to a decrease of antibody-secreting cell proliferation that en
   1947..2062    +  ncRNA          5S rRNA: Accession: RF00001 - 5S ribosomal RNA
   2066..2152    +  terminator     rrnB T1 terminator: Escherichia coli rrnB; transcription terminator T1 from the E. coli rrnB gene
   2244..2271    +  terminator     rrnB T2 terminator: transcription terminator T2 from the E. coli rrnB gene
   2290..2381    +  promoter       AmpR promoter: bla
   2382..3242    +  CDS            AmpR: β-lactamase; bla; confers resistance to ampicillin, carbenicillin, and related antibiotics
   3413..4001    +  rep_origin     ori: high-copy-number ColE1/pMB1/pBR322/pUC origin of replication
   4187..4327    -  misc_feature   bom: basis of mobility region from pBR322
   4429..4469    -  CDS            rop (fragment): Rop protein, which maintains plasmids at low copy number; rop
   4591..5469    -  CDS            araC: L-arabinose regulatory protein; araC
>Addgene plasmid #198377 | pBZS-YP_009701829 | addgene full sequence | sequence record 389730 | Addgene NGS Result
AAGAAACCAATTGTCCATATTGCATCAGACATTGCCGTCACTGCGTCTTTTACTGGCTCTTCTCGCTAAC
CAAACCGGTAACCCCGCTTATTAAAAGCATTCTGTAACAAAGCGGGACCAAAGCCATGACAAAAACGCGT
AACAAAAGTGTCTATAATCACGGCAGAAAAGTCCACATTGATTATTTGCACGGCGTCACACTTTGCTATG
CCATAGCATTTTTATCCATAAGATTAGCCGATCCTACCTGACGCTTTTTATCGCAACTCTCTACTGTTTC
TCCATACCCGTTTTTTGGGCTAACAGGAGGAATTAACCATGGGGGGTTCTCATCATCATCATCATCATGG
TATGGCTAGCATGACTGGTGGACAGCAAATGGGTCGGGATCTGTACGACGATGACGATAAGCTCGAGGGA
TCCATGCTACACGCTATAGATTTATTTTCAGGAATCGGCGGTATTACCCATGGTTTGCGTGGTATTGTGG
AACCTATTGCGTATGTAGAAAAAAATGATGACGCCAGAGGCTTCCTCGCGCGTAAACATCCGAATGTTCC
GGTGTTTGACGACGTTTGCACCTTTGACGCCACCCCGTATTTGGGCAAAGTTGATATTATCACTGGCGGC
TGGCCGTGCACGGGTTTCAGCACCGCAGGCAAGGGAACCGGTTTCGAGCACGAGGCCTCCGGTTTATTCA
CCGAAGTGGTGCGCATCACGAAAGAGTGCCAGCCGAAATACTTGTTCTTGGAGAACTCTCACACCCTGGC
GGCGTACGAGAACATCAACGTTATCGTGAAGGCGTTTGACGACATGGGCTACGATTGCCGTTGGACCAGC
TGTCGTGCTACGTGCGTGGGTGCTCCGCATCAACGTTACCGCTGGTTTTGTCTGGTTGTGAAAAAAGGCG
CTGGCATCGACTTTGAGATCCCGGTCATCGATAAATTCGACTGGGAAAACAACGAGCCACCGCGCCAGAT
TGAAAAAAACAACAAGACCAATAAGCTGCGTATCGGTTTTATGGGCAATGCGGTTGTTCCGGATCAAGTT
CGCTACGCAATGACCCTTCTGTCGACGCTTGAGAACAAGGTTCTGGGTCCGAGCAACACCGATGGTTACA
GCATTGACGGTCGTATCTATACCTTCGTGGTAAAACACCCAACCCGTAAACCGCTGAATATTGTGCTGAC
GCCGCGTGAAAACGAAGCGAGCTTTGCGAAAATCTGCGATCCGAAGAAGGTCCTGACCAAGCCAGTCACC
AAGAAGTATTGGGCAACTCCGGTGTATAATTGTATGAACAGCGCGAAGTGCCCGCGTACCCTGACCAAGC
GCGTCAGCAACATGCTGTCGGCATGTGTTGGGTTCTCTGAAGGTGGCAACAAAAACTGGTATATGAACGC
CGATTGGATTATGTGGCTGATGGGTTACGAGCCGGGTTACCTGAGCCACGAATTCCAGCATGATGAAGCA
GTGGATAACAAGTTTAACAAAGAACAGCAGAACGCGTTTTATGAGATCTTGCACTTACCGAATCTGAACG
AGGAACAGCGCAATGCGTTCATTCAGTCCCTTAAAGACGATCCATCTCAAAGCGCAAATCTGCTGGCAGA
AGCCAAGAAACTGAACGATGCTCAAGCTCCGAAAGTCGACAACAAATTCAACAAAGAGCAACAGAATGCG
TTCTACGAAATTCTGCATTTACCGAACCTGAATGAAGAACAGCGTAACGCCTTTATCCAATCGCTGAAAG
ATGATCCTAGTCAGTCAGCCAATCTGTTGGCGGAAGCGAAGAAACTCAATGACGCCCAAGCTCCCAAAGT
TGACGCGAATAGCTGGAGCCATCCGCAGTTTGAAAAGCTTTAGGGCTGTTTTGGCGGATGAGAGAAGATT
TTCAGCCTGATACAGATTAAATCAGAACGCAGAAGCGGTCTGATAAAACAGAATTTGCCTGGCGGCAGTA
GCGCGGTGGTCCCACCTGACCCCATGCCGAACTCAGAAGTGAAACGCCGTAGCGCCGATGGTAGTGTGGG
GTCTCCCCATGCGAGAGTAGGGAACTGCCAGGCATCAAATAAAACGAAAGGCTCAGTCGAAAGACTGGGC
CTTTCGTTTTATCTGTTGTTTGTCGGTGAACGCTCTCCTGAGTAGGACAAATCCGCCGGGAGCGGATTTG
AACGTTGCGAAGCAACGGCCCGGAGGGTGGCGGGCAGGACGCCCGCCATAAACTGCCAGGCATCAAATTA
AGCAGAAGGCCATCCTGACGGATGGCCTTTTTGCGTTTCTACAAACTCTTTTGTTTATTTTTCTAAATAC
ATTCAAATATGTATCCGCTCATGAGACAATAACCCTGATAAATGCTTCAATAATATTGAAAAAGGAAGAG
TATGAGTATTCAACATTTCCGTGTCGCCCTTATTCCCTTTTTTGCGGCATTTTGCCTTCCTGTTTTTGCT
CACCCAGAAACGCTGGTGAAAGTAAAAGATGCTGAAGATCAGTTGGGTGCACGAGTGGGTTACATCGAAC
TGGATCTCAACAGCGGTAAGATCCTTGAGAGTTTTCGCCCCGAAGAACGTTTTCCAATGATGAGCACTTT
TAAAGTTCTGCTATGTGGCGCGGTATTATCCCGTGTTGACGCCGGGCAAGAGCAACTCGGTCGCCGCATA
CACTATTCTCAGAATGACTTGGTTGAGTACTCACCAGTCACAGAAAAGCATCTTACGGATGGCATGACAG
TAAGAGAATTATGCAGTGCTGCCATAACCATGAGTGATAACACTGCGGCCAACTTACTTCTGACAACGAT
CGGAGGACCGAAGGAGCTAACCGCTTTTTTGCACAACATGGGGGATCATGTAACTCGCCTTGATCGTTGG
GAACCGGAGCTGAATGAAGCCATACCAAACGACGAGCGTGACACCACGATGCCTGTAGCAATGGCAACAA
CGTTGCGCAAACTATTAACTGGCGAACTACTTACTCTAGCTTCCCGGCAACAATTAATAGACTGGATGGA
GGCGGATAAAGTTGCAGGACCACTTCTGCGCTCGGCCCTTCCGGCTGGCTGGTTTATTGCTGATAAATCT
GGAGCCGGTGAGCGTGGGTCTCGCGGTATCATTGCAGCACTGGGGCCAGATGGTAAGCCCTCCCGTATCG
TAGTTATCTACACGACGGGGAGTCAGGCAACTATGGATGAACGAAATAGACAGATCGCTGAGATAGGTGC
CTCACTGATTAAGCATTGGTAACTGTCAGACCAAGTTTACTCATATATACTTTAGATTGATTTAAAACTT
CATTTTTAATTTAAAAGGATCTAGGTGAAGATCCTTTTTGATAATCTCATGACCAAAATCCCTTAACGTG
AGTTTTCGTTCCACTGAGCGTCAGACCCCGTAGAAAAGATCAAAGGATCTTCTTGAGATCCTTTTTTTCT
GCGCGTAATCTGCTGCTTGCAAACAAAAAAACCACCGCTACCAGCGGTGGTTTGTTTGCCGGATCAAGAG
CTACCAACTCTTTTTCCGAAGGTAACTGGCTTCAGCAGAGCGCAGATACCAAATACTGTCCTTCTAGTGT
AGCCGTAGTTAGGCCACCACTTCAAGAACTCTGTAGCACCGCCTACATACCTCGCTCTGCTAATCCTGTT
ACCAGTGGCTGCTGCCAGTGGCGATAAGTCGTGTCTTACCGGGTTGGACTCAAGACGATAGTTACCGGAT
AAGGCGCAGCGGTCGGGCTGAACGGGGGGTTCGTGCACACAGCCCAGCTTGGAGCGAACGACCTACACCG
AACTGAGATACCTACAGCGTGAGCTATGAGAAAGCGCCACGCTTCCCGAAGGGAGAAAGGCGGACAGGTA
TCCGGTAAGCGGCAGGGTCGGAACAGGAGAGCGCACGAGGGAGCTTCCAGGGGGAAACGCCTGGTATCTT
TATAGTCCTGTCGGGTTTCGCCACCTCTGACTTGAGCGTCGATTTTTGTGATGCTCGTCAGGGGGGCGGA
GCCTATGGAAAAACGCCAGCAACGCGGCCTTTTTACGGTTCCTGGCCTTTTGCTGGCCTTTTGCTCACAT
GTTCTTTCCTGCGTTATCCCCTGATTCTGTGGATAACCGTATTACCGCCTTTGAGTGAGCTGATACCGCT
CGCCGCAGCCGAACGACCGAGCGCAGCGAGTCAGTGAGCGAGGAAGCGGAAGAGCGCCTGATGCGGTATT
TTCTCCTTACGCATCTGTGCGGTATTTCACACCGCATATGGTGCACTCTCAGTACAATCTGCTCTGATGC
CGCATAGTTAAGCCAGTATACACTCCGCTATCGCTACGTGACTGGGTCATGGCTGCGCCCCGACACCCGC
CAACACCCGCTGACGCGCCCTGACGGGCTTGTCTGCTCCCGGCATCCGCTTACAGACAAGCTGTGACCGT
CTCCGGGAGCTGCATGTGTCAGAGGTTTTCACCGTCATCACCGAAACGCGCGAGGCAGCAGATCAATTCG
CGCGCGAAGGCGAAGCGGCATGCATAATGTGCCTGTCAAATGGACGAAGCAGGGATTCTGCAAACCCTAT
GCTACTCCGTCAAGCCGTCAATTGTCTGATTCGTTACCAATTATGACAACTTGACGGCTACATCATTCAC
TTTTTCTTCACAACCGGCACGGAACTCGCTCGGGCTGGCCCCGGTGCATTTTTTAAATACCCGCGAGAAA
TAGAGTTGATCGTCAAAACCAACATTGCGACCGACGGTGGCGATAGGCATCCGGGTGGTGCTCAAAAGCA
GCTTCGCCTGGCTGATACGTTGGTCCTCGCGCCAGCTTAAGACGCTAATCCCTAACTGCTGGCGGAAAAA
ATGTGACAGACGCGACGGCGACAAGCAAACATGCTGTGCGACGCTGGCGATATCAAAATTGCTGTCTGCC
AGGTGATCGCTGATGTACTGACAAGCCTCGCGTACCCGATTATCCATCGGTGGATGGAGCGACTCGTTAA
TCGCTTCCATGCGCCGCAGTAACAATTGCTCAAGCAGATTTATCGCCAGCAGCTCCGAATAGCGCCCTTC
CCCTTGCCCGGCGTTAATGATTTGCCCAAACAGGTCGCTGAAATGCGGCTGGTGCGCTTCATCCGGGCGA
AAGAACCCCGTATTGGCAAATATTGACGGCCAGTTAAGCCATTCATGCCAGTAGGCGCGCGGACGAAAGT
AAACCCACTGGTGATACCATTCGCGAGCCTCCGGATGACGACCGTAGTGATGAATCTCTCCTGGCGGGAA
CAGCAAAATATCACCCGGTCGGCAAACAAATTCTCGTCCCTGATTTTTCACCACCCCCTGACCGCGAATG
GTGAGATTGAGAATATAACCTTTCATTCCCAGCGGTCGGTCGATAAAAAAATCGAGATAACCGTTGGCCT
CAATCGGCGTTAAACCCGCCACCAGATGGGCATTAAACGAGTATCCCGGCAGCAGGGGATCATTTTGCGC
TTCAGCCATACTTTTCATACTCCCGCCATTCAGAG
